>Addgene plasmid #238112 | TTR C10S/S85C/A120L | addgene full sequence | sequence record 479499 | Addgene NGS Result
ATCCGGATATAGTTCCTCCTTTCAGCAAAAAACCCCTCAAGACCCGTTTAGAGGCCCCAAGGGGTTATGC
TAGTTATTGCTCAGCGGTGGCAGCAGCCAACTCAGCTTCCTTTCGGGCTTTGTAGCAGCCGGATCTCATT
CCTTGGGATTGGTGACGACAAGCGTGGTGGAATAGGAGTAGGGGCTCAGCAGGGCGGCAATGGTGTAGCG
GCGGGGGCCGGAGTCGTTGGCTGTGAATACCACCTCTGCATGCTCATGGAATGGGCAGATGCCAAGTGCC
TTCCAGTAAGATTTGGTGTCTATTTCCACTTTGTATATCCCTTCTACAAATTCCTCCTCAGTTGTGAGCC
CATGCAGCTCTCCAGACTCACTGGTTTTCCCAGAGGCAAATGGCTCCCAGGTGTCATCAGCAGCCTTTCT
GAACACATGCACGGCCACATTGATGGCAGGACTGCCTCGGACAGCATCTAGAACTTTGACCATCAGAGGA
GACTTGGATTCACCGGTGCCCGTAGGACCCATATGTATATCTCCTTCTTAAAGTTAAACAAAATTATTTC
TAGAGGGGAATTGTTATCCGCTCACAATTCCCCTATAGTGAGTCGTATTAATTTCGCGGGATCGAGATCG
ATCTCGATCCTCTACGCCGGACGCATCGTGGCCGGCATCACCGGCGCCACAGGTGCGGTTGCTGGCGCCT
ATATCGCCGACATCACCGATGGGGAAGATCGGGCTCGCCACTTCGGGCTCATGAGCGCTTGTTTCGGCGT
GGGTATGGTGGCAGGCCCCGTGGCCGGGGGACTGTTGGGCGCCATCTCCTTGCATGCACCATTCCTTGCG
GCGGCGGTGCTCAACGGCCTCAACCTACTACTGGGCTGCTTCCTAATGCAGGAGTCGCATAAGGGAGAGC
GTCGAGATCCCGGACACCATCGAATGGCGCAAAACCTTTCGCGGTATGGCATGATAGCGCCCGGAAGAGA
GTCAATTCAGGGTGGTGAATGTGAAACCAGTAACGTTATACGATGTCGCAGAGTATGCCGGTGTCTCTTA
TCAGACCGTTTCCCGCGTGGTGAACCAGGCCAGCCACGTTTCTGCGAAAACGCGGGAAAAAGTGGAAGCG
GCGATGGCGGAGCTGAATTACATTCCCAACCGCGTGGCACAACAACTGGCGGGCAAACAGTCGTTGCTGA
TTGGCGTTGCCACCTCCAGTCTGGCCCTGCACGCGCCGTCGCAAATTGTCGCGGCGATTAAATCTCGCGC
CGATCAACTGGGTGCCAGCGTGGTGGTGTCGATGGTAGAACGAAGCGGCGTCGAAGCCTGTAAAGCGGCG
GTGCACAATCTTCTCGCGCAACGCGTCAGTGGGCTGATCATTAACTATCCGCTGGATGACCAGGATGCCA
TTGCTGTGGAAGCTGCCTGCACTAATGTTCCGGCGTTATTTCTTGATGTCTCTGACCAGACACCCATCAA
CAGTATTATTTTCTCCCATGAAGACGGTACGCGACTGGGCGTGGAGCATCTGGTCGCATTGGGTCACCAG
CAAATCGCGCTGTTAGCGGGCCCATTAAGTTCTGTCTCGGCGCGTCTGCGTCTGGCTGGCTGGCATAAAT
ATCTCACTCGCAATCAAATTCAGCCGATAGCGGAACGGGAAGGCGACTGGAGTGCCATGTCCGGTTTTCA
ACAAACCATGCAAATGCTGAATGAGGGCATCGTTCCCACTGCGATGCTGGTTGCCAACGATCAGATGGCG
CTGGGCGCAATGCGCGCCATTACCGAGTCCGGGCTGCGCGTTGGTGCGGACATCTCGGTAGTGGGATACG
ACGATACCGAAGACAGCTCATGTTATATCCCGCCGTTAACCACCATCAAACAGGATTTTCGCCTGCTGGG
GCAAACCAGCGTGGACCGCTTGCTGCAACTCTCTCAGGGCCAGGCGGTGAAGGGCAATCAGCTGTTGCCC
GTCTCACTGGTGAAAAGAAAAACCACCCTGGCGCCCAATACGCAAACCGCCTCTCCCCGCGCGTTGGCCG
ATTCATTAATGCAGCTGGCACGACAGGTTTCCCGACTGGAAAGCGGGCAGTGAGCGCAACGCAATTAATG
TAAGTTAGCTCACTCATTAGGCACCGGGATCTCGACCGATGCCCTTGAGAGCCTTCAACCCAGTCAGCTC
CTTCCGGTGGGCGCGGGGCATGACTATCGTCGCCGCACTTATGACTGTCTTCTTTATCATGCAACTCGTA
GGACAGGTGCCGGCAGCGCTCTGGGTCATTTTCGGCGAGGACCGCTTTCGCTGGAGCGCGACGATGATCG
GCCTGTCGCTTGCGGTATTCGGAATCTTGCACGCCCTCGCTCAAGCCTTCGTCACTGGTCCCGCCACCAA
ACGTTTCGGCGAGAAGCAGGCCATTATCGCCGGCATGGCGGCCCCACGGGTGCGCATGATCGTGCTCCTG
TCGTTGAGGACCCGGCTAGGCTGGCGGGGTTGCCTTACTGGTTAGCAGAATGAATCACCGATACGCGAGC
GAACGTGAAGCGACTGCTGCTGCAAAACGTCTGCGACCTGAGCAACAACATGAATGGTCTTCGGTTTCCG
TGTTTCGTAAAGTCTGGAAACGCGGAAGTCAGCGCCCTGCACCATTATGTTCCGGATCTGCATCGCAGGA
TGCTGCTGGCTACCCTGTGGAACACCTACATCTGTATTAACGAAGCGCTGGCATTGACCCTGAGTGATTT
TTCTCTGGTCCCGCCGCATCCATACCGCCAGTTGTTTACCCTCACAACGTTCCAGTAACCGGGCATGTTC
ATCATCAGTAACCCGTATCGTGAGCATCCTCTCTCGTTTCATCGGTATCATTACCCCCATGAACAGAAAT
CCCCCTTACACGGAGGCATCAGTGACCAAACAGGAAAAAACCGCCCTTAACATGGCCCGCTTTATCAGAA
GCCAGACATTAACGCTTCTGGAGAAACTCAACGAGCTGGACGCGGATGAACAGGCAGACATCTGTGAATC
GCTTCACGACCACGCTGATGAGCTTTACCGCAGCTGCCTCGCGCGTTTCGGTGATGACGGTGAAAACCTC
TGACACATGCAGCTCCCGGAGACGGTCACAGCTTGTCTGTAAGCGGATGCCGGGAGCAGACAAGCCCGTC
AGGGCGCGTCAGCGGGTGTTGGCGGGTGTCGGGGCGCAGCCATGACCCAGTCACGTAGCGATAGCGGAGT
GTATACTGGCTTAACTATGCGGCATCAGAGCAGATTGTACTGAGAGTGCACCATTGCGGTGTGAAATACC
GCACAGATGCGTAAGGAGAAAATACCGCATCAGGCGCTCTTCCGCTTCCTCGCTCACTGACTCGCTGCGC
TCGGTCGTTCGGCTGCGGCGAGCGGTATCAGCTCACTCAAAGGCGGTAATACGGTTATCCACAGAATCAG
GGGATAACGCAGGAAAGAACATGTGAGCAAAAGGCCAGCAAAAGGCCAGGAACCGTAAAAAGGCCGCGTT
GCTGGCGTTTTTCCATAGGCTCCGCCCCCCTGACGAGCATCACAAAAATCGACGCTCAAGTCAGAGGTGG
CGAAACCCGACAGGACTATAAAGATACCAGGCGTTTCCCCCTGGAAGCTCCCTCGTGCGCTCTCCTGTTC
CGACCCTGCCGCTTACCGGATACCTGTCCGCCTTTCTCCCTTCGGGAAGCGTGGCGCTTTCTCATAGCTC
ACGCTGTAGGTATCTCAGTTCGGTGTAGGTCGTTCGCTCCAAGCTGGGCTGTGTGCACGAACCCCCCGTT
CAGCCCGACCGCTGCGCCTTATCCGGTAACTATCGTCTTGAGTCCAACCCGGTAAGACACGACTTATCGC
CACTGGCAGCAGCCACTGGTAACAGGATTAGCAGAGCGAGGTATGTAGGCGGTGCTACAGAGTTCTTGAA
GTGGTGGCCTAACTACGGCTACACTAGAAGGACAGTATTTGGTATCTGCGCTCTGCTGAAGCCAGTTACC
TTCGGAAAAAGAGTTGGTAGCTCTTGATCCGGCAAACAAACCACCGCTGGTAGCGGTGGTTTTTTTGTTT
GCAAGCAGCAGATTACGCGCAGAAAAAAAGGATCTCAAGAAGATCCTTTGATCTTTTCTACGGGGTCTGA
CGCTCAGTGGAACGAAAACTCACGTTAAGGGATTTTGGTCATGAACAATAAAACTGTCTGCTTACATAAA
CAGTAATACAAGGGGTGTTATGAGCCATATTCAACGGGAAACGTCTTGCTCTAGGCCGCGATTAAATTCC
AACATGGATGCTGATTTATATGGGTATAAATGGGCTCGCGATAATGTCGGGCAATCAGGTGCGACAATCT
ATCGATTGTATGGGAAGCCCGATGCGCCAGAGTTGTTTCTGAAACATGGCAAAGGTAGCGTTGCCAATGA
TGTTACAGATGAGATGGTCAGACTAAACTGGCTGACGGAATTTATGCCTCTTCCGACCATCAAGCATTTT
ATCCGTACTCCTGATGATGCATGGTTACTCACCACTGCGATCCCCGGGAAAACAGCATTCCAGGTATTAG
AAGAATATCCTGATTCAGGTGAAAATATTGTTGATGCGCTGGCAGTGTTCCTGCGCCGGTTGCATTCGAT
TCCTGTTTGTAATTGTCCTTTTAACAGCGATCGCGTATTTCGTCTCGCTCAGGCGCAATCACGAATGAAT
AACGGTTTGGTTGATGCGAGTGATTTTGATGACGAGCGTAATGGCTGGCCTGTTGAACAAGTCTGGAAAG
AAATGCATAAACTTTTGCCATTCTCACCGGATTCAGTCGTCACTCATGGTGATTTCTCACTTGATAACCT
TATTTTTGACGAGGGGAAATTAATAGGTTGTATTGATGTTGGACGAGTCGGAATCGCAGACCGATACCAG
GATCTTGCCATCCTATGGAACTGCCTCGGTGAGTTTTCTCCTTCATTACAGAAACGGCTTTTTCAAAAAT
ATGGTATTGATAATCCTGATATGAATAAATTGCAGTTTCATTTGATGCTCGATGAGTTTTTCTAAGAATT
AATTCATGAGCGGATACATATTTGAATGTATTTAGAAAAATAAACAAATAGGGGTTCCGCGCACATTTCC
CCGAAAAGTGCCACCTAAATTGTAAGCGTTAATATTTTGTTAAAATTCGCGTTAAATTTTTGTTAAATCA
GCTCATTTTTTAACCAATAGGCCGAAATCGGCAAAATCCCTTATAAATCAAAAGAATAGACCGAGATAGG
GT
[37 nt withheld, positions 5253-5289]
AAAGAACGTGGACTCCAACGTCAAAGG
[49 nt withheld, positions 5317-5365]
T
[91 nt withheld, positions 5367-5457]
G
[124 nt withheld, positions 5459-5582]
CCCATTCGCCA
Features (pLannotate 1.2.2; 18 found; start..end, strand, type, name):
     26..73      -  terminator     T7 terminator: transcription terminator for bacteriophage T7 RNA polymerase
     81..123     -  CDS            SET1 (fragment): solubility-enhancement tag derived from T7 phage gene 10B
    139..519     -  CDS            TTR (fragment): TTHY_HUMAN - Also known as PALB. Experimental evidence at protein level: Swiss-Prot protein existence level 1. Thyroid hormone-binding protein. Probably transports thyroxine from the bloodstream to the brain. From Homo sapiens (Human).
    530..552     -  RBS            RBS: efficient ribosome binding site from bacteriophage T7 gene 10 (Olins and Rangwala, 1989)
    567..591     -  protein_bind   lac operator: The lac repressor binds to the lac operator to inhibit transcription in E. coli. This inhibition can be relieved by adding lactose or isopropyl-β-D-thiogalactopyranoside (IPTG). lac repressor encoded by lacI
    592..610     -  promoter       T7 promoter: promoter for bacteriophage T7 RNA polymerase
    636..915     +  CDS            TcR (fragment): tetracycline efflux protein; tet; confers resistance to tetracycline
    923..1000    +  promoter       lacI promoter: lacI
   1001..2083    +  CDS            lacI: lac repressor; lacI; The lac repressor binds to the lac operator to inhibit transcription in E. coli. This inhibition can be relieved by adding lactose or isopropyl-β-D-thiogalactopyranoside (IPTG).
   2096..2117    +  protein_bind   CAP binding site: CAP binding activates transcription in the presence of cAMP. E. coli catabolite activator protein
   2132..2423    +  CDS            TcR (fragment): tetracycline efflux protein; tet; confers resistance to tetracycline
   2495..2875    -  CDS            YPB1_ECOLX: Protein predicted: Swiss-Prot protein existence level 4. From Escherichia coli.
   2892..3083    +  CDS            rop: Rop protein, which maintains plasmids at low copy number; rop
   3185..3324    +  misc_feature   bom: basis of mobility region from pBR322
   3510..4098    -  rep_origin     ori: high-copy-number ColE1/pMB1/pBR322/pUC origin of replication
   4220..5035    +  CDS            KanR: aminoglycoside phosphotransferase; aph(3')-Ia; confers resistance to kanamycin in bacteria or G418 (Geneticin®) in eukaryotes
   5044..5101    -  promoter       AmpR promoter (fragment): bla
   5154..5582    -  rep_origin     f1 ori (sequence partly withheld): f1 bacteriophage origin of replication; arrow indicates direction of (+) strand synthesis
