[The description below was written by a language model from this plasmid's Addgene catalogue record and pLannotate feature annotations shown in this document.]
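Description:
TTR C10S/S85C/A120L is a bacterial expression plasmid built on the pET29a backbone for producing a triple-mutant form of human transthyretin (TTR), the thyroid hormone-binding protein that normally assembles as a tetramer. The roughly 387 bp TTR coding sequence carries the substitutions C10S, S85C and A120L and was derived by mutagenesis of a wild-type TTR construct obtained from another laboratory. It sits downstream of a T7 promoter fused to a lac operator and the efficient phage T7 gene 10 ribosome binding site, with a T7 terminator closing the transcription unit. The plasmid also encodes lacI under its own promoter, so transcription is repressed until IPTG or lactose relieves the lac repressor. Expression requires a host that supplies T7 RNA polymerase. No affinity tag on the insert is stated in the record. The short solubility-tag fragment annotated between the TTR coding sequence and the terminator may simply be residual vector sequence rather than a fusion partner.

The plasmid is selected with kanamycin through the aph(3')-Ia gene and replicates from a pBR322/ColE1-type origin accompanied by rop and the bom region, consistent with the low copy number listed. An f1 origin is also present, and the tetracycline-resistance fragments flagged around lacI are non-functional remnants of the pBR322 lineage. The sequenced record is 5,593 nt, somewhat shorter than the 5,758 bp total given in the catalogue fields, and the record does not explain the difference. The associated publication concerns conformational fluctuations at the subunit interfaces of the TTR tetramer that promote aggregation, so the construct is suited to making recombinant mutant protein for structural and biophysical studies of this kind. The specific rationale for each substitution is not stated.
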