Addgene plasmid #238112: TTR C10S/S85C/A120L
Purpose: bacterial expression of human TTR mutant
Depositing lab: Peter Wright. Depositing organization: Scripps California (The Scripps Research Institute). Publication: Mispacking of the F87 sidechain drives aggregation-promoting conformational fluctuations in the subunit interfaces of the transthyretin tetramer. Sun X, Ferguson JA, Yang K, Stanfield RL, Dyson HJ, Wright PE. Protein Sci. 2024 Sep;33(9):e5101. doi: 10.1002/pro.5101. PubMed 39149996.
Backbone
  Vector backbone: pET29a
  Backbone manufacturer: emdmillipore
  Backbone size w/o insert (bp): 5371
  Total vector size (bp): 5758
  Vector type: Bacterial Expression
Growth in bacteria
  Bacterial resistance: Kanamycin, 50 μg/mL
  Growth temperature: 37°C
  Growth strain: DH5alpha
  Copy number: Low Copy
Gene/Insert
  Gene/Insert name: TTR
  Species: H. sapiens (human)
  Insert size (bp): 387
  Mutation: C10S/S85C/A120L
  Entrez Gene: TTR (a.k.a. ATTR, CTS, CTS1, HEL111, HsT2651, PALB, TBPA, TTN)
  Promoter: T7
  Cloning method: Ligation Independent Cloning
  Sequencing primers: 5′ T7; 3′ T7
Resource information
  A portion of this plasmid was derived from a plasmid made by: We made mutations on the wild type construct received from the Jeffery Kelly lab. Description of wild type TTR plasmid in Zhang et al. 2014 ACS Chem Biol (https://doi.org/10.1021/cb5004477).
Terms and licenses: Academic/Nonprofit Terms; Industry Terms: Not Available to Industry
How to cite: TTR C10S/S85C/A120L was a gift from Peter Wright (Addgene plasmid # 238112 ; http://n2t.net/addgene:238112 ; RRID:Addgene_238112)
